Addgene plasmid #221125: pRS413-TEF1pr-VPH1-FAPoptim
Purpose: FAP-tagged marker for the vacuolar membrane (FAP optimized for yeast expression)
Depositing lab: Allyson O’Donnell. Depositing organization: University of Pittsburgh (University, School of Medicine, and Cancer Institute). Publication: Optimization of the fluorogen-activating protein tag for quantitative protein trafficking and colocalization studies in S. cerevisiae. Oppenheimer KG, Hager NA, McAtee CK, Filiztekin E, Shang C, Warnick JA, Bruchez MP, Brodsky JL, Prosser DC, Kwiatkowski AV, O'Donnell AF. Mol Biol Cell. 2024 Jul 1;35(7):mr5. doi: 10.1091/mbc.E24-04-0174. Epub 2024 May 29. PubMed 38809589.
Backbone
  Vector backbone: pRS413
  Vector type: Yeast Expression
  Selectable markers: HIS3
Growth in bacteria
  Bacterial resistance: Ampicillin, 100 μg/mL
  Growth temperature: 37°C
  Growth strain: DH5alpha
  Copy number: Low Copy
Gene/Insert
  Gene/Insert name: VPH1-FAPoptim
  Species: S. cerevisiae (budding yeast)
  Promoter: TEF1
  Cloning method: Restriction Enzyme; 5′ cloning site Unknown (unknown if destroyed)
Terms and licenses: Academic/Nonprofit Terms; Industry Terms: Not Available to Industry
Depositor comments: The coding sequence of VPH1 lacking the stop codon was PCR amplified with primers containing BamHI and SmaI restriction enzyme adaptors. The PCR product was then inserted into the pRS413-TEF1pr-NFAPoptim plasmid using standard cloning approaches.
How to cite: pRS413-TEF1pr-VPH1-FAPoptim was a gift from Allyson O’Donnell (Addgene plasmid # 221125 ; http://n2t.net/addgene:221125 ; RRID:Addgene_221125)
