[The description below was written by a language model from this plasmid's Addgene catalogue record and pLannotate feature annotations shown in this document.]
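Description:
pRS413-TEF1pr-VPH1-FAPoptim is a yeast expression plasmid built on the pRS413 centromeric shuttle backbone. In Saccharomyces cerevisiae it is maintained through a CEN6/ARS element, which gives stable low-copy inheritance, and is selected by complementation of histidine auxotrophy with the HIS3 marker and its own promoter. In E. coli it replicates from a ColE1/pUC-type origin and is selected with ampicillin through the bla gene. The backbone also carries an f1 phage origin and the usual pBluescript-derived remnants around the cloning region: lac promoter and operator, a lacZα fragment, and flanking T3 and T7 promoters.

The payload is an 8.7 kb construct's single expression cassette in which the constitutive TEF1 promoter drives the full VPH1 coding sequence, cloned without its stop codon so that it reads into a C-terminal fluorogen-activating protein (FAP) tag that was optimized for expression in yeast. Vph1 is the V0-sector subunit found only in the vacuolar form of the V-ATPase, so the fusion is anchored in the vacuolar membrane. The annotation does not label the FAP as such. Instead it shows two tandem segments downstream of VPH1 with similarity to a mouse immunoglobulin lambda light-chain variable region, consistent with the antibody-fragment origin of FAP tags. No yeast transcription terminator is annotated after the tag. FAPs are non-fluorescent on their own and light up only when they bind a cognate fluorogen dye.

According to the record, the plasmid serves as a FAP-tagged vacuolar membrane marker, suited to colocalization and quantitative protein trafficking studies in budding yeast.
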