Features (pLannotate 1.2.2; 25 found; start..end, strand, type, name):
    104..184     +  CDS            MRM1 (fragment): MRM1_YEAST - Also known as PET56 From Saccharomyces cerevisiae (strain ATCC 204508 / S288c) (Baker's yeast).
    185..234     -  misc_feature   bom (fragment): basis of mobility region from pBR322
    336..371     -  CDS            rop (fragment): Rop protein, which maintains plasmids at low copy number; rop
    446..949     +  misc_feature   CEN/ARS: S. cerevisiae CEN6 centromere fused to an autonomously replicating sequence
    979..1083    +  promoter       AmpR promoter: bla
   1084..1944    +  CDS            AmpR: β-lactamase; bla; confers resistance to ampicillin, carbenicillin, and related antibiotics
   2115..2703    +  rep_origin     ori: high-copy-number ColE1/pMB1/pBR322/pUC origin of replication
   2886..2978    +  CDS            lacI (fragment): lac repressor; lacI; The lac repressor binds to the lac operator to inhibit transcription in E. coli. This inhibition can be relieved by adding lactose or isopropyl-β-D-thiogalactopyranoside (IPTG).
   2991..3012    +  protein_bind   CAP binding site: CAP binding activates transcription in the presence of cAMP. E. coli catabolite activator protein
   3027..3057    +  promoter       lac promoter: promoter for the E. coli lac operon
   3065..3081    +  protein_bind   lac operator: The lac repressor binds to the lac operator to inhibit transcription in E. coli. This inhibition can be relieved by adding lactose or isopropyl-β-D-thiogalactopyranoside (IPTG). lac repressor encoded by lacI
   3126..3144    +  promoter       T3 promoter: promoter for bacteriophage T3 RNA polymerase
   3162..3560    +  promoter       TEF1 promoter: S. cerevisiae TEF1; promoter for EF-1α
   3564..3581    +  misc_feature   MCS (fragment): pBluescript multiple cloning site
   3582..6101    +  CDS            VPH1: VPH1_YEAST - Experimental evidence at protein level: Swiss-Prot protein existence level 1. Subunit of the integral membrane V0 complex of vacuolar ATPase essential for assembly and catalytic activity. Is present only in vacuolar V-ATPase complexes. Enzymes containing this subunit have a 4-fold higher ratio of proton transport to ATP hydrolysis than complexes containing the Golgi/endosomal isoform and undergo reversible dissociation of V1 and V0 in response to glucose depletion. V-ATPase is responsible for acidifying a variety of intracellular compartments in eukaryotic cells. From Saccharomyce
   6101..6146    +  misc_feature   MCS (fragment): pBluescript multiple cloning site
   6168..6494    +  CDS            LV1C_MOUSE: Experimental evidence at protein level: Swiss-Prot protein existence level 1. From Mus musculus (Mouse).
   6558..6884    +  CDS            LV1C_MOUSE: Experimental evidence at protein level: Swiss-Prot protein existence level 1. From Mus musculus (Mouse).
   6953..6974    +  misc_feature   MCS (fragment): pBluescript multiple cloning site
   6983..7001    -  promoter       T7 promoter: promoter for bacteriophage T7 RNA polymerase
   7009..7164    +  CDS            lacZα (fragment): LacZα fragment of β-galactosidase; lacZ fragment
   7168..7596    +  rep_origin     f1 ori (sequence partly withheld): f1 bacteriophage origin of replication; arrow indicates direction of (+) strand synthesis
   7624..7675    -  misc_feature   bom (fragment): basis of mobility region from pBR322
   7883..8545    -  CDS            HIS3: imidazoleglycerol-phosphate dehydratase, required for histidine biosynthesis; S. cerevisiae HIS3; yeast auxotrophic marker
   8546..54      -  promoter       HIS3 promoter (across the origin): S. cerevisiae HIS3
>Addgene plasmid #221125 | pRS413-TEF1pr-VPH1-FAPoptim | addgene full sequence | sequence record 438030 | Addgene NGS Result
AAAAAAAAAAATGAAAATCATTACCGAGGCATAAAAAAATATAGAGTGTACTAGAGGAGGCCAAGAGTAA
TAGAAAAAGAAAATTGCGGGAAAGGACTGTGTTATGACTTCCCTGACTAATGCCGTGTTCAAACGATACC
TGGCAGTGACTCCTAGCGCTCACCAAGCTCTTAAAACGGGAATTTATGGTGCACTCTCAGTACAATCTGC
TCTGATGCCGCATAGTTAAGCCAGCCCCGACACCCGCCAACACCCGCTGACGCGCCCTGACGGGCTTGTC
TGCTCCCGGCATCCGCTTACAGACAAGCTGTGACCGTCTCCGGGAGCTGCATGTGTCAGAGGTTTTCACC
GTCATCACCGAAACGCGCGAGACGAAAGGGCCTCGTGATACGCCTATTTTTATAGGTTAATGTCATGATA
ATAATGGTTTCTTAGGGTCCTTTTCATCACGTGCTATAAAAATAATTATAATTTAAATTTTTTAATATAA
ATATATAAATTAAAAATAGAAAGTAAAAAAAGAAATTAAAGAAAAAATAGTTTTTGTTTTCCGAAGATGT
AAAAGACTCTAGGGGGATCGCCAACAAATACTACCTTTTATCTTGCTCTTCCTGCTCTCAGGTATTAATG
CCGAATTGTTTCATCTTGTCTGTGTAGAAGACCACACACGAAAATCCTGTGATTTTACATTTTACTTATC
GTTAATCGAATGTATATCTATTTAATCTGCTTTTCTTGTCTAATAAATATATATGTAAAGTACGCTTTTT
GTTGAAATTTTTTAAACCTTTGTTTATTTTTTTTTCTTCATTCCGTAACTCTTCTACCTTCTTTATTTAC
TTTCTAAAATCCAAATACAAAACATAAAAATAAATAAACACAGAGTAAATTCCCAAATTATTCCATCATT
AAAAGATACGAGGCGCGTGTAAGTTACAGGCAAGCGATCCGTCAGGTGGCACTTTTCGGGGAAATGTGCG
CGGAACCCCTATTTGTTTATTTTTCTAAATACATTCAAATATGTATCCGCTCATGAGACAATAACCCTGA
TAAATGCTTCAATAATATTGAAAAAGGAAGAGTATGAGTATTCAACATTTCCGTGTCGCCCTTATTCCCT
TTTTTGCGGCATTTTGCCTTCCTGTTTTTGCTCACCCAGAAACGCTGGTGAAAGTAAAAGATGCTGAAGA
TCAGTTGGGTGCACGAGTGGGTTACATCGAACTGGATCTCAACAGCGGTAAGATCCTTGAGAGTTTTCGC
CCCGAAGAACGTTTTCCAATGATGAGCACTTTTAAAGTTCTGCTATGTGGCGCGGTATTATCCCGTATTG
ACGCCGGGCAAGAGCAACTCGGTCGCCGCATACACTATTCTCAGAATGACTTGGTTGAGTACTCACCAGT
CACAGAAAAGCATCTTACGGATGGCATGACAGTAAGAGAATTATGCAGTGCTGCCATAACCATGAGTGAT
AACACTGCGGCCAACTTACTTCTGACAACGATCGGAGGACCGAAGGAGCTAACCGCTTTTTTGCACAACA
TGGGGGATCATGTAACTCGCCTTGATCGTTGGGAACCGGAGCTGAATGAAGCCATACCAAACGACGAGCG
TGACACCACGATGCCTGTAGCAATGGCAACAACGTTGCGCAAACTATTAACTGGCGAACTACTTACTCTA
GCTTCCCGGCAACAATTAATAGACTGGATGGAGGCGGATAAAGTTGCAGGACCACTTCTGCGCTCGGCCC
TTCCGGCTGGCTGGTTTATTGCTGATAAATCTGGAGCCGGTGAGCGTGGGTCTCGCGGTATCATTGCAGC
ACTGGGGCCAGATGGTAAGCCCTCCCGTATCGTAGTTATCTACACGACGGGGAGTCAGGCAACTATGGAT
GAACGAAATAGACAGATCGCTGAGATAGGTGCCTCACTGATTAAGCATTGGTAACTGTCAGACCAAGTTT
ACTCATATATACTTTAGATTGATTTAAAACTTCATTTTTAATTTAAAAGGATCTAGGTGAAGATCCTTTT
TGATAATCTCATGACCAAAATCCCTTAACGTGAGTTTTCGTTCCACTGAGCGTCAGACCCCGTAGAAAAG
ATCAAAGGATCTTCTTGAGATCCTTTTTTTCTGCGCGTAATCTGCTGCTTGCAAACAAAAAAACCACCGC
TACCAGCGGTGGTTTGTTTGCCGGATCAAGAGCTACCAACTCTTTTTCCGAAGGTAACTGGCTTCAGCAG
AGCGCAGATACCAAATACTGTTCTTCTAGTGTAGCCGTAGTTAGGCCACCACTTCAAGAACTCTGTAGCA
CCGCCTACATACCTCGCTCTGCTAATCCTGTTACCAGTGGCTGCTGCCAGTGGCGATAAGTCGTGTCTTA
CCGGGTTGGACTCAAGACGATAGTTACCGGATAAGGCGCAGCGGTCGGGCTGAACGGGGGGTTCGTGCAC
ACAGCCCAGCTTGGAGCGAACGACCTACACCGAACTGAGATACCTACAGCGTGAGCTATGAGAAAGCGCC
ACGCTTCCCGAAGGGAGAAAGGCGGACAGGTATCCGGTAAGCGGCAGGGTCGGAACAGGAGAGCGCACGA
GGGAGCTTCCAGGGGGAAACGCCTGGTATCTTTATAGTCCTGTCGGGTTTCGCCACCTCTGACTTGAGCG
TCGATTTTTGTGATGCTCGTCAGGGGGGCGGAGCCTATGGAAAAACGCCAGCAACGCGGCCTTTTTACGG
TTCCTGGCCTTTTGCTGGCCTTTTGCTCACATGTTCTTTCCTGCGTTATCCCCTGATTCTGTGGATAACC
GTATTACCGCCTTTGAGTGAGCTGATACCGCTCGCCGCAGCCGAACGACCGAGCGCAGCGAGTCAGTGAG
CGAGGAAGCGGAAGAGCGCCCAATACGCAAACCGCCTCTCCCCGCGCGTTGGCCGATTCATTAATGCAGC
TGGCACGACAGGTTTCCCGACTGGAAAGCGGGCAGTGAGCGCAACGCAATTAATGTGAGTTAGCTCACTC
ATTAGGCACCCCAGGCTTTACACTTTATGCTTCCGGCTCGTATGTTGTGTGGAATTGTGAGCGGATAACA
ATTTCACACAGGAAACAGCTATGACCATGATTACGCCAAGCGCGCAATTAACCCTCACTAAAGGGAACAA
AAGCTGGAGCTCATAGCTTCAAAATGTTTCTACTCCTTTTTTACTCTTCCAGATTTTCTCGGACTCCGCG
CATCGCCGTACCACTTCAAAACACCCAAGCACAGCATACTAAATTTCCCCTCTTTCTTCCTCTAGGGTGT
CGTTAATTACCCGTACTAAAGGTTTGGAAAAGAAAAAAGAGACCGCCTCGTTTCTTTTTCTTCGTCGAAA
AAGGCAATAAAAATTTTTATCACGTTTCTTTTTCTTGAAAATTTTTTTTTTGATTTTTTTCTCTTTCGAT
GACCTCCCATTGATATTTAAGTTAATAAACGGTCTTCAATTTCTCAAGTTTCAGTTTCATTTTTCTTGTT
CTATTACAACTTTTTTTACTTCTTGCTCATTAGAAAGAAAGCATAGCAATCTAATCTAAGTTTTCTAGAA
CTAGTGGATCCATGGCAGAGAAGGAGGAAGCGATTTTTCGCTCTGCTGAAATGGCTTTAGTCCAATTCTA
TATTCCTCAAGAAATTTCAAGAGACTCTGCTTACACTTTAGGTCAATTGGGTCTTGTTCAATTCCGTGAC
TTGAACTCTAAGGTGCGTGCGTTTCAAAGAACTTTCGTGAACGAAATTAGAAGACTGGATAATGTAGAAA
GACAGTATCGTTACTTTTATTCTCTTTTGAAGAAACACGATATTAAGCTCTACGAAGGAGACACGGACAA
ATATTTGGACGGCTCAGGTGAATTGTACGTTCCACCAAGCGGTTCAGTGATAGATGATTATGTCCGGAAC
GCTTCATATTTGGAAGAAAGATTGATTCAAATGGAGGATGCAACCGATCAAATTGAAGTCCAGAAAAATG
ACTTGGAACAGTATCGCTTTATTTTGCAGTCAGGTGATGAATTTTTCTTGAAGGGTGATAATACCGACAG
CACTTCCTATATGGATGAAGACATGATCGACGCTAATGGGGAAAACATTGCTGCTGCTATCGGTGCTTCT
GTAAACTATGTCACTGGTGTCATTGCTAGAGACAAAGTTGCCACCTTAGAACAAATTCTTTGGAGAGTAT
TAAGAGGTAACCTTTTCTTCAAAACTGTTGAAATTGAACAACCTGTTTATGATGTCAAAACCAGGGAGTA
TAAACATAAAAATGCTTTTATCGTATTTTCTCACGGTGATCTGATTATTAAAAGAATCAGAAAGATTGCG
GAATCATTGGATGCCAATCTTTACGATGTTGACTCTTCCAACGAGGGTAGATCACAACAATTGGCCAAGG
TCAACAAGAATTTGAGTGATTTGTACACAGTTTTGAAAACCACTTCTACCACTTTAGAAAGTGAATTATA
TGCCATTGCCAAAGAATTGGACTCTTGGTTCCAAGATGTTACCCGTGAAAAGGCGATTTTTGAAATTTTG
AACAAGTCTAACTATGATACCAATAGAAAGATTTTGATTGCTGAAGGTTGGATACCAAGAGACGAATTGG
CTACTTTGCAAGCTCGTCTTGGTGAAATGATCGCAAGATTGGGTATTGATGTCCCATCCATTATCCAAGT
CCTGGATACAAACCACACTCCACCTACCTTCCACAGAACTAACAAGTTTACTGCTGGTTTCCAAAGTATC
TGTGACTGTTACGGTATTGCTCAGTACAGAGAAATCAATGCTGGTTTACCCACAATTGTCACTTTCCCTT
TCATGTTTGCCATCATGTTTGGTGATATGGGTCACGGGTTCTTAATGACCTTAGCCGCATTGTCTCTTGT
ATTGAATGAAAAGAAAATCAACAAAATGAAAAGAGGCGAAATTTTCGATATGGCCTTCACTGGTAGATAC
ATTATTTTGTTGATGGGTGTCTTTTCCATGTACACAGGTTTCCTTTACAACGATATCTTCTCTAAAACTA
TGACTATTTTCAAGTCTGGTTGGAAATGGCCTGATCATTGGAAAAAAGGTGAGAGTATTACTGCTACATC
GGTGGGTACATACCCTATCGGTTTAGATTGGGCTTGGCATGGAACTGAAAATGCTTTGTTATTTTCTAAT
TCTTACAAAATGAAACTATCAATTTTAATGGGGTTCATCCACATGACCTATTCTTATTTCTTTTCGTTGG
CTAACCACCTATACTTTAACTCTATGATTGATATCATCGGTAACTTTATTCCTGGTTTGCTATTTATGCA
AGGTATCTTTGGTTATCTTTCCGTTTGTATTGTTTACAAATGGGCTGTTGATTGGGTTAAGGACGGAAAG
CCTGCTCCAGGTTTGTTAAATATGTTGATCAACATGTTTTTATCACCAGGAACTATTGACGATGAATTAT
ACCCTCATCAAGCAAAGGTCCAAGTGTTTTTGTTGTTGATGGCCTTGGTTTGTATTCCTTGGTTGCTATT
GGTGAAGCCATTACATTTCAAATTCACTCATAAAAAGAAATCTCACGAACCACTGCCATCGACTGAAGCA
GATGCTAGTTCTGAAGATTTGGAAGCACAACAATTAATTTCCGCGATGGACGCCGATGACGCTGAAGAAG
AAGAAGTTGGTTCTGGATCTCATGGTGAAGACTTTGGTGATATTATGATTCATCAAGTTATTCATACAAT
TGAATTCTGTTTGAATTGTGTTTCGCACACTGCATCCTATTTACGTTTATGGGCCTTATCATTGGCACAT
GCTCAATTGTCTAGTGTTTTATGGACAATGACAATTCAAATTGCCTTTGGATTTAGAGGATTTGTGGGTG
TGTTTATGACGGTTGCACTTTTTGCCATGTGGTTCGCACTAACATGTGCAGTTCTTGTTTTGATGGAAGG
TACATCTGCCATGCTTCATTCCTTACGTTTGCACTGGGTTGAATCTATGTCCAAGTTTTTCGTGGGTGAA
GGTTTACCATACGAACCATTCGCATTTGAGTATAAAGACATGGAAGTCGCTGTTGCTAGTGCAAGCTCTT
CCGCTTCAAGCCCCGGGCTGCAGGAATTCGATATCAAGCTTATCGATACCGTCGACGCGGGTGCGGGTGC
GGGTATGCAAGCTGTTGTTACTCAAGAACCATCTGTTACTGTTTCTCCAGGTGGTACTGTTATCTTGACT
TGTGGTTCTGGTACTGGTGCTGTTACTTCTGGTCACTACGCTAACTGGTTCCAACAAAAGCCAGGTCAAG
CTCCAAGAGCTTTGATCTTCGACACTGACAAGAAGTACTCTTGGACTCCAGGTAGATTCTCTGGTTCTTT
GTTGGGTGCTAAGGCTGCTTTGACTATCTCTGACGCTCAACCAGAAGACGAAGCTGAATACTACTGTTCT
TTGTCTGACGTTGACGGTTACTTGTTCGGTGGTGGTACTCAATTGACTGTTTTGTCTGGTGGTGGTGGTT
CTGGTGGTGGTGGTTCTGGTGGTGGTGGTTCTGGTGGTGGTGGTTCTCAAGCTGTTGTTACTCAAGAACC
ATCTGTTACTGTTTCTCCAGGTGGTACTGTTATCTTGACTTGTGGTTCTGGTACTGGTGCTGTTACTTCT
GGTCACTACGCTAACTGGTTCCAACAAAAGCCAGGTCAAGCTCCAAGAGCTTTGATCTTCGACACTGACA
AGAAGTACTCTTGGACTCCAGGTAGATTCTCTGGTTCTTTGTTGGGTGCTAAGGCTGCTTTGACTATCTC
TGACGCTCAACCAGAAGACGAAGCTGAATACTACTGTTCTTTGTCTGACGTTGACGGTTACTTGTTCGGT
GGTGGTACTCAATTGACTGTTTTGTCTGAGCAGAAGCTGATCAGCGAGGAGGACCTGGAGCAGAAGCTGA
TCAGCGAGGAGGACCTGTAACGCCTCGAGGGGGGGCCCGGTACCCAATTCGCCCTATAGTGAGTCGTATT
ACGCGCGCTCACTGGCCGTCGTTTTACAACGTCGTGACTGGGAAAACCCTGGCGTTACCCAACTTAATCG
CCTTGCAGCACATCCCCCTTTCGCCAGCTGGCGTAATAGCGAAGAGGCCCGCACCGATCGCCCTTCCCAA
CAGTTGCGCAGCCTGAATGGCGAATGG
[124 nt withheld, positions 7168-7291]
C
[91 nt withheld, positions 7293-7383]
A
[49 nt withheld, positions 7385-7433]
CCTTTGACGTTGGAGTCCACGTTCTTT
[37 nt withheld, positions 7461-7497]
ACCCTATCTCGGTCTATTCTTTTGATTTATAAGGGATTTTGCCGATTTCGGCCTATTGGTTAAAAAATGA
GCTGATTTAACAAAAATTTAACGCGAATTTTAACAAAATATTAACGCTTACAATTTCCTGATGCGGTATT
TTCTCCTTACGCATCTGTGCGGTATTTCACACCGCATAGATCCGTCGAGTTCAAGAGAAAAAAAAAGAAA
AAGCAAAAAGAAAAAAGGAAAGCGCGCCTCGTTCAGAATGACACGTATAGAATGATGCATTACCTTGTCA
TCTTCAGTATCATACTGTTCGTATACATACTTACTGACATTCATAGGTATACATATATACACATGTATAT
ATATCGTATGCTGCAGCTTTAAATAATCGGTGTCACTACATAAGAACACCTTTGGTGGAGGGAACATCGT
TGGTACCATTGGGCGAGGTGGCTTCTCTTATGGCAACCGCAAGAGCCTTGAACGCACTCTCACTACGGTG
ATGATCATTCTTGCCTCGCAGACAATCAACGTGGAGGGTAATTCTGCTAGCCTCTGCAAAGCTTTCAAGA
AAATGCGGGATCATCTCGCAAGAGAGATCTCCTACTTTCTCCCTTTGCAAACCAAGTTCGACAACTGCGT
ACGGCCTGTTCGAAAGATCTACCACCGCTCTGGAAAGTGCCTCATCCAAAGGCGCAAATCCTGATCCAAA
CCTTTTTACTCCACGCACGGCCCCTAGGGCCTCTTTAAAAGCTTGACCGAGAGCAATCCCGCAGTCTTCA
GTGGTGTGATGGTCGTCTATGTGTAAGTCACCAATGCACTCAACGATTAGCGACCAGCCGGAATGCTTGG
CCAGAGCATGTATCATATGGTCCAGAAACCCTATACCTGTGTGGACGTTAATCACTTGCGATTGTGTGGC
CTGTTCTGCTACTGCTTCTGCCTCTTTTTCTGGGAAGATCGAGTGCTCTATCGCTAGGGGACCACCCTTT
AAAGAGATCGCAATCTGAATCTTGGTTTCATTTGTAATACGCTTTACTAGGGCTTTCTGCTCTGTCATCT
TTGCCTTCGTTTATCTTGCCTGCTCATTTTTTAGTATATTCTTCGAAGAAATCACATTACTTTATATAAT
GTATAATTCATTATGTGATAATGCCAATCGCTAAGAAAAAAAAAGAGTCATCCGCTAGGTGG
